Addgene plasmid #73254: GYG2
Purpose: Bacterial expression for structure determination; may not be full ORF
Depositing lab: Nicola Burgess-Brown. Depositing organization: University of Oxford.
Backbone
  Vector backbone: pNIC-CTHF
  Backbone manufacturer: SGC, Addgene Plasmid #26105
  Vector type: Bacterial Expression
Growth in bacteria
  Bacterial resistance: Kanamycin, 50 μg/mL
  Growth temperature: 37°C
  Growth strain: DH5alpha
  Copy number: Low Copy
Gene/Insert
  Gene/Insert name: GYG2 (alt names: GYG2A-c006; gi|119943093)
  Species: H. sapiens (human)
  Insert size (bp): 867
  Mutation: pfam01501:Glyco_transf_8 8-224
  Entrez Gene: GYG2 (a.k.a. GN-2, GN2)
  Promoter: T7
  Tag / fusion protein: TEV-His6-Flag (C terminal on backbone)
  Cloning method: Ligation Independent Cloning
  Sequencing primers: 5′ T7; 3′ T7 terminal
Terms and licenses: Academic/Nonprofit Terms; Industry Terms: Not Available to Industry
Depositor comments: Use BL21(DE3)-R3-pRARE2 for protein expression. See also 4UEG: http://www.thesgc.org/structures/4UEG
How to cite: GYG2 was a gift from Nicola Burgess-Brown (Addgene plasmid # 73254 ; http://n2t.net/addgene:73254 ; RRID:Addgene_73254)
