[The description below was written by a language model from this plasmid's Addgene catalogue record.]
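Description:
GYG2 is a bacterial expression plasmid built on the pNIC-CTHF backbone from the Structural Genomics Consortium, designed to produce a fragment of human glycogenin-2 (GYG2, also called GN-2) in E. coli for structure determination. It is maintained as a low-copy plasmid under kanamycin selection; the record does not name the origin of replication, and no feature table is provided, so the finer layout of the backbone cannot be described here.

The insert is an 867 bp human GYG2 coding segment introduced by ligation-independent cloning. The record notes that it may not represent the full open reading frame, and its annotation points to the glycosyltransferase family 8 domain (Pfam Glyco_transf_8, given as residues 8–224 of the construct), indicating a construct trimmed around the catalytic domain, as is common for crystallography targets. Transcription is driven by a T7 promoter, so expression requires a host that supplies T7 RNA polymerase; the depositor recommends a BL21(DE3) derivative carrying a rare-codon tRNA plasmid, which helps with translating human sequences in bacteria. The backbone adds a C-terminal TEV-His6-Flag tag. The hexahistidine stretch allows immobilised metal affinity purification, the Flag epitope allows antibody detection or capture, and the TEV protease site lets both be cleaved off to leave near-native protein.

The depositor comments link the plasmid to a deposited crystal structure, consistent with its stated use for making recombinant glycogenin-2 domain protein for structural and related biochemical work.
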