>Addgene plasmid #73254 | GYG2 | depositor partial sequence | sequence record 134768 | insert
ATGACTGATCAGGCTTTTGTCACACTAGCCACCAATGACATCTACTGCCAGGGCGCCCTGGTCCTGGGGC
AGTCACTGAGGAGACACAGGCTGACGAGGAAGCTGGTGGTGTTGATCACTCCTCAGGTGTCCGATCTGCT
CAGGCGCATCCTCTCGAAGGTGTTCGATGAAGTCATTGAAGTGAATCTAATCGATAGTGCCGACTACATC
CACCTGGCCTTTCTGAAGAGACCTGAGCTCGGGCTCACCCTCACCAAGCTTCACTGTTGGACTCTCACTC
ACTACAGCAAGTGTGTCTTCCTGGATGCAGACACTCTGGTGCTGTCCAATGTCGATGAGCTGTTTGACAG
GGGAGAGTTTTCTGCGGCCCCGGACCCCGGATGGCCGGATTGCTTCAATAGCGGGGTGTTTGTCTTCCAG
CCTTCTCTCCACACGCATAAACTCCTGCTACAGCACGCCATGGAACACGGCAGCTTTGACGGGGCAGACC
AAGGCTTACTGAATAGTTTCTTCAGGAACTGGTCGACCACAGACATCCACAAGCACCTGCCGTTCATCTA
TAACTTGAGTAGTAACACGATGTACACTTACAGCCCTGCCTTCAAGCAATTCGGTTCCAGTGCAAAGGTC
GTCCACTTTTTGGGGTCCATGAAACCTTGGAACTACAAGTACAATCCACAGAGTGGCTCGGTGTTGGAGC
AAGGCTCAGTGTCCAGCAGCCAGCACCAGGCGGCATTCCTTCATCTCTGGTGGACGGTCTACCAGAACAA
CGTGCTGCCCCTTTATAAAAGCGTCCAAGCAGAGAACCTCTACTTCCAATCGCACCATCATCACCACCAT
GATTACAAGGATGACGACGATAAGTGA
