>Addgene plasmid #73254 | GYG2 | addgene partial sequence | sequence record 142721 | T7 5'-TAATACGACTCACTATAGGG-3'
ACCTTAAGAAGGAGATATACTATGCACTGATCAGGCTTTTGTCACACTAGCCACCAATGACATCTACTGC
CAGGGCGCCCTGGTCCTGGGGCAGTCACTGAGGAGACACAGGCTGACGAGGAAGCTGGTGGTGTTGATCA
CTCCTCAGGTGTCCGATCTGCTCAGGCGCATCCTCTCGAAGGTGTTCGATGAAGTCATTGAAGTGAATCT
AATCGATAGTGCCGACTACATCCACCTGGCCTTTCTGAAGAGACCTGAGCTCGGGCTCACCCTCACCAAG
CTTCACTGTTGGACTCTCACTCACTACAGCAAGTGTGTCTTCCTGGATGCAGACACTCTGGTGCTGTCCA
ATGTCGATGAGCTGTTTGACAGGGGAGAGTTTTCTGCGGCCCCGGACCCCGGATGGCCGGATTGCTTCAA
TAGCGGGGTGTTTGTCTTCCAGCCTTCTCTCCACACGCATAAACTCCTGCTACAGCACGCCATGGAACAC
GGCAGCTTTGACGGGGCAGACCAAGGCTTACTGAATAGTTTCTTCAGGAACTGGTCGACCACAGACATCC
ACAAGCACCTGCCGTTCATCTATAACTTGAGTAGTAACACGATGTACACTTACAGCCCTGCCTTCAAGCA
ATTCGGTTCCAGTGCAAAGGTCGTCCACTTTTTGGGGTCCATGAAACCTTGGAACTACAAGTACAATCCA
CAGAGTGGCTCGGTGTTGGAGCAAGG
