>Addgene plasmid #73254 | GYG2 | addgene partial sequence | sequence record 142722 | T7term 5'-GCTAGTTATTGCTCAGCGG-3'
TAGCAGCCGGATCTCAGTGGTGGTGGTGGTGGTGCTCGAGTGCGGCCGCAAGCTTGTCGACGGAGCTCGA
ATTCGGATCCTCACTTATCGTCGTCATCCTTGTAATCATGGTGGTGATGATGGTGCGATTGGAAGTAGAG
GTTCTCTGCTTGGACGCTTTTATAAAGGGGCAGCACGTTGTTCTGGTAGACCGTCCACCAGAGATGAAGG
AATGCCGCCTGGTGCTGGCTGCTGGACACTGAGCCTTGCTCCAACACCGAGCCACTCTGTGGATTGTACT
TGTAGTTCCAAGGTTTCATGGACCCCAAAAAGTGGACGACCTTTGCACTGGAACCGAATTGCTTGAAGGC
AGGGCTGTAAGTGTACATCGTGTTACTACTCAAGTTATAGATGAACGGCAGGTGCTTGTGGATGTCTGTG
GTCGACCAGTTCCTGAAGAAACTATTCAGTAAGCCTTGGTCTGCCCCGTCAAAGCTGCCGTGTTCCATGG
CGTGCTGTAGCAGGAGTTTATGCGTGTGGAGAGAAGGCTGGAAGACAAACACCCCGCTATTGAAGCAATC
CGGCCATCCGGGGTCCGGGGCCGCAGAAAACTCTCCCCTGTCAAACAGCTCATCGACATTGGACAGCACC
AGAGTGTCTGCATCCAGGAAGACACACTTGCTGTAGTGAGTGAGAGTCCAACAGTGAAGCTTGGTGAGGG
TGAGCCCGAGCTCAGGTCTCTTCAGAAAGGCCAGGTGGATGTAGTCGGCACTATCGATTAGATTCACTTC
AATGACTTCATCGAACACCTTCGAGAGGATGCGCCTGAGCAGATCGGACACCTGAGGAGTGATCAACACC
ACCAGCTTCCTCGTCAGCCTGTGTCTC
